>Addgene plasmid #152037 | pGBW-m4134021 | depositor full sequence | sequence record 295049 | Full Sequence
CACCATGAGCAAAATGTCTGACGTCAAGTGTACATCCGTAGTTCTGTTATCAGTGCTTCAACAGCTGCGG
GTGGAGAGTTCGTCAAAGCTCTGGGCCCAGTGCGTGCAGCTGCACAATGATATATTGCTCGCGAAAGATA
CTACGGAAGCTTTCGAGAAGATGGTCAGCTTGCTATCTGTTCTACTGAGCATGCAAGGAGCAGTAGACAT
CAACAAACTTTGCGAAGAGATGTTAGACAACCGAGCCACCCTGCAAGAAAACCTTTACTTTCAGTCGGGA
CGGCGAATCCCGGGGCTGATAAATCCCTGGAAAAGGAGATGGAAGAAGAACTTTATTGCAGTGTCTGCGG
CTAACCGGTTCAAAAAGATCAGTTCAAGCGGCGCCCTAGATTACGACATTCCTACGACCGCCTCCGAGAA
TCTCTATTTCCAGGGTGAATTTGGCTTGGCACAACATGACGAGGCCGTCGATAACAAGTTTAATAAAGAA
CAGCAGAACGCTTTCTATGAGATCCTTCACTTACCAAATCTGAACGAAGAGCAACGCAACGCTTTCATTC
AGAGCCTGAAAGACGATCCCTCGCAGTCTGCAAATCTCCTGGCCGAAGCCAAGAAGCTGAATGACGCACA
GGCTCCAAAAGTTGATAACAAGTTTAACAAGGAGCAGCAGAATGCTTTCTACGAGATATTGCACCTTCCT
AATCTGAATGAGGAACAAAGAAATGCATTTATCCAGTCCCTAAAAGACGATCCATCACAGAGTGCCAACC
TGCTTGCGGAAGCCAAAAAGCTCAATGATGCCCAGGCCCCGAAAGTAGACGCGAACCATCAATAAGCTAG
CTTGACTGACTGAGATACAGCGTACCTTCAGCTCACAGACATGATAAGATACATTGATGAGTTTGGACAA
ACCACAACTAGAATGCAGTGAAAAAAATGCTTTATTTGTGAAATTTGTGATGCTATTGCTTTATTTGTAA
CCATTATAAGCTGCAATAAACAAGTTAACAACAACAATTGCATTCATTTTATGTTTCAGGTTCAGGGGGA
GGTGTGGGAGGTTTTTTAAAGCAAGTAAAACCTCTACAAATGTGGTATTGGCCCATCTCTATCGGTATCG
TAGCATAACCCCTTGGGGCCTCTAAACGGGTCTTGAGGGGTTTTTTGTGCCCCTCGGGCCGGATTGCTAT
CTACCGGCATTGGCGCAGAAAAAAATGCCTGATGCGACGCTGCGCGTCTTATACTCCCACATATGCCAGA
TTCAGCAACGGATACGGCTTCCCCAACTTGCCCACTTCCATACGTGTCCTCCTTACCAGAAATTTATCCT
TAAGGTCGTCAGCTATCCTGCAGGCGATCTCTCGATTTCGATCAAGACATTCCTTTAATGGTCTTTTCTG
GACACCACTAGGGGTCAGAAGTAGTTCATCAAACTTTCTTCCCTCCCTAATCTCATTGGTTACCTTGGGC
TATCGAAACTTAATTAACCAGTCAAGTCAGCTACTTGGCGAGATCGACTTGTCTGGGTTTCGACTACGCT
CAGAATTGCGTCAGTCAAGTTCGATCTGGTCCTTGCTATTGCACCCGTTCTCCGATTACGAGTTTCATTT
AAATCATGTGAGCAAAAGGCCAGCAAAAGGCCAGGAACCGTAAAAAGGCCGCGTTGCTGGCGTTTTTCCA
TAGGCTCCGCCCCCCTGACGAGCATCACAAAAATCGACGCTCAAGTCAGAGGTGGCGAAACCCGACAGGA
CTATAAAGATACCAGGCGTTTCCCCCTGGAAGCTCCCTCGTGCGCTCTCCTGTTCCGACCCTGCCGCTTA
CCGGATACCTGTCCGCCTTTCTCCCTTCGGGAAGCGTGGCGCTTTCTCATAGCTCACGCTGTAGGTATCT
CAGTTCGGTGTAGGTCGTTCGCTCCAAGCTGGGCTGTGTGCACGAACCCCCCGTTCAGCCCGACCGCTGC
GCCTTATCCGGTAACTATCGTCTTGAGTCCAACCCGGTAAGACACGACTTATCGCCACTGGCAGCAGCCA
CTGGTAACAGGATTAGCAGAGCGAGGTATGTAGGCGGTGCTACAGAGTTCTTGAAGTGGTGGCCTAACTA
CGGCTACACTAGAAGAACAGTATTTGGTATCTGCGCTCTGCTGAAGCCAGTTACCTTCGGAAAAAGAGTT
GGTAGCTCTTGATCCGGCAAACAAACCACCGCTGGTAGCGGTGGTTTTTTTGTTTGCAAGCAGCAGATTA
CGCGCAGAAAAAAAGGATCTCAAGAAGATCCTTTGATCTTTTCTACGGGGTCTGACGCTCAGTGGAACGA
AAACTCACGTTAAGGGATTTTGGTCATGAGATTATCAAAAAGGATCTTCACCTAGATCCTTTTAAATTAA
AAATGAAGTTTTAAATCAATCTAAAGTATATATGAGTAAACTTGGTCTGACAGTTACCAATGCTTAATCA
GTGAGGCACCTATCTCAGCGATCTGTCTATTTCGTTCATCCATAGTTGCATTTAAATTTCCGAACTCTCC
AAGGCCCTCGTCGGAAAATCTTCAAACCTTTCGTCCGATCCATCTTGCAGGCTACCTCTCGAACGAACTA
TCGCAAGTCTCTTGGCCGGCCTTGCGCCTTGGCTATTGCTTGGCAGCGCCTATCGCCAGGTATTACTCCA
ATCCCGAATATCCGAGATCGGGATCACCCGAGAGAAGTTCAACCTACATCCTCAATCCCGATCTATCCGA
GATCCGAGGAATATCGAAATCGGGGCGCGCCTGGTGTACCGAGAACGATCCTCTCAGTGCGAGTCTCGAC
GATCCATATCGTTGCTTGGCAGTCAGCCAGTCGGAATCCAGCTTGGGACCCAGGAAGTCCAATCGTCAGA
TATTGTACTCAAGCCTGGTCACGGCAGCGTACCGATCTGTTTAAACCTAGATATTGATAGTCTGATCGGT
CAACGTATAATCGAGTCCTAGCTTTTGCAAACATCTATCAAGAGACAGGATCAGCAGGAGGCTTTCGCAT
GAGTATTCAACATTTCCGTGTCGCCCTTATTCCCTTTTTTGCGGCATTTTGCCTTCCTGTTTTTGCTCAC
CCAGAAACGCTGGTGAAAGTAAAAGATGCTGAAGATCAGTTGGGTGCGCGAGTGGGTTACATCGAACTGG
ATCTCAACAGCGGTAAGATCCTTGAGAGTTTTCGCCCCGAAGAACGCTTTCCAATGATGAGCACTTTTAA
AGTTCTGCTATGTGGCGCGGTATTATCCCGTATTGACGCCGGGCAAGAGCAACTCGGTCGCCGCATACAC
TATTCTCAGAATGACTTGGTTGAGTATTCACCAGTCACAGAAAAGCATCTTACGGATGGCATGACAGTAA
GAGAATTATGCAGTGCTGCCATAACCATGAGTGATAACACTGCGGCCAACTTACTTCTGACAACGATTGG
AGGACCGAAGGAGCTAACCGCTTTTTTGCACAACATGGGGGATCATGTAACTCGCCTTGATCGTTGGGAA
CCGGAGCTGAATGAAGCCATACCAAACGACGAGCGTGACACCACGATGCCTGTAGCAATGGCAACAACCT
TGCGTAAACTATTAACTGGCGAACTACTTACTCTAGCTTCCCGGCAACAGTTGATAGACTGGATGGAGGC
GGATAAAGTTGCAGGACCACTTCTGCGCTCGGCCCTTCCGGCTGGCTGGTTTATTGCTGATAAATCTGGA
GCCGGTGAGCGTGGGTCTCGCGGTATCATTGCAGCACTGGGGCCAGATGGTAAGCCCTCCCGTATCGTAG
TTATCTACACGACGGGGAGTCAGGCAACTATGGATGAACGAAATAGACAGATCGCTGAGATAGGTGCCTC
ACTGATTAAGCATTGGTAACCGATTCTAGGTGCATTGGCGCAGAAAAAAATGCCTGATGCGACGCTGCGC
GTCTTATACTCCCACATATGCCAGATTCAGCAACGGATACGGCTTCCCCAACTTGCCCACTTCCATACGT
GTCCTCCTTACCAGAAATTTATCCTTAAGATCCCGAATCGTTTAAACTCGACTCTGGCTCTATCGAATCT
CCGTCGTTTCGAGCTTACGCGAACAGCCGTGGCGCTCATTTGCTCGTCGGGCATCGAATCTCGTCAGCTA
TCGTCAGCTTACCTTTTTGGCAGCGATCGCGGCTCCCGACATCTTGGACCATTAGCTCCACAGGTATCTT
CTTCCCTCTAGTGGTCATAACAGCAGCTTCAGCTACCTCTCAATTCAAAAAACCCCTCAAGACCCGTTTA
GAGGCCCCAAGGGGTTATGCTATCAATCGTTGCGTTACACACACAAAAAACCAACACACATCCATCTTCG
ATGGATAGCGATTTTATTATCTAACTGCTGATCGAGTGTAGCCAGATCTAGTAATCAATTACGGGGTCAT
TAGTTCATAGCCCATATATGGAGTTCCGCGTTACATAACTTACGGTAAATGGCCCGCCTGGCTGACCGCC
CAACGACCCCCGCCCATTGACGTCAATAATGACGTATGTTCCCATAGTAACGCCAATAGGGACTTTCCAT
TGACGTCAATGGGTGGAGTATTTACGGTAAACTGCCCACTTGGCAGTACATCAAGTGTATCATATGCCAA
GTACGCCCCCTATTGACGTCAATGACGGTAAATGGCCCGCCTGGCATTATGCCCAGTACATGACCTTATG
GGACTTTCCTACTTGGCAGTACATCTACGTATTAGTCATCGCTATTACCATGCTGATGCGGTTTTGGCAG
TACATCAATGGGCGTGGATAGCGGTTTGACTCACGGGGATTTCCAAGTCTCCACCCCATTGACGTCAATG
GGAGTTTGTTTTGGCACCAAAATCAACGGGACTTTCCAAAATGTCGTAACAACTCCGCCCCATTGACGCA
AATGGGCGGTAGGCGTGTACGGTGGGAGGTCTATATAAGCAGAGCTGGTTTAGTGAACCGTCAGATCAGA
TCTTTGTCGATCCTACCATCCACTCGACACACCCGCCAGCGGCCGC
Features (pLannotate 1.2.2; 17 found; start..end, strand, type, name):
    311..388     +  CDS            MYLK2 (fragment): MYLK2_HUMAN - Experimental evidence at protein level: Swiss-Prot protein existence level 1. Implicated in the level of global muscle contraction and cardiac function. Phosphorylates a specific serine in the N-terminus of a myosin light chain. From Homo sapiens (Human).
    470..820     +  CDS            spa (fragment): SPA_STAAU - Experimental evidence at protein level: Swiss-Prot protein existence level 1. Plays a role in the inhibition of the host innate and adaptive immune responses. Possesses five immunoglobulin-binding domains that capture both the fragment crystallizable region (Fc region) and the Fab region (part of Ig that identifies antigen) of immunoglobulins (By similarity). In turn, Staphylococcus aureus is protected from phagocytic killing via inhibition of Ig Fc region. In addition, the host elicited B-cell response is prevented due to a decrease of antibody-secreting cell proliferation that en
    885..1006    -  polyA_signal   SV40 poly(A) signal: SV40 polyadenylation signal
   1029..1098    -  CDS            large T antigen (fragment): large T antigen from SV40 (simian virus 40)
   1121..1167    +  terminator     T7 terminator: transcription terminator for bacteriophage T7 RNA polymerase
   1197..1333    +  terminator     rrnG terminator: transcription terminator from the E. coli ribosomal RNA rrnG operon (Albrechtsen et al., 1991)
   1378..1449    +  misc_feature   3' β-globin insulator: insulator downstream of the human β-globin locus (Farrell et al., 2002)
   1675..2263    -  rep_origin     ori: high-copy-number ColE1/pMB1/pBR322/pUC origin of replication
   2435..2499    -  CDS            bla(M) (fragment): β-lactamase lacking the signal sequence; bla(M); allows cytosolic expression of β-lactamase
   3009..3869    +  CDS            AmpR: β-lactamase; bla; confers resistance to ampicillin, carbenicillin, and related antibiotics
   3882..4018    +  terminator     rrnG terminator: transcription terminator from the E. coli ribosomal RNA rrnG operon (Albrechtsen et al., 1991)
   4170..4241    +  misc_feature   5' β-globin insulator: insulator upstream of the human β-globin locus (Farrell et al., 2002)
   4246..4292    -  terminator     T7 terminator: transcription terminator for bacteriophage T7 RNA polymerase
   4310..4358    -  polyA_signal   poly(A) signal: synthetic polyadenylation signal
   4439..4742    +  enhancer       CMV enhancer: human cytomegalovirus immediate early enhancer
   4815..4832    -  promoter       CMV promoter (fragment): human cytomegalovirus (CMV) immediate early promoter
   4895..4946    +  promoter       CMVd2 promoter: truncated human cytomegalovirus (CMV) immediate early promoter that yields moderately reduced expression relative to the full-length promoter
