[The description below was written by a language model from this plasmid's Addgene catalogue record and pLannotate feature annotations shown in this document.]
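Description:
pGBW-m4134021 is a mammalian expression plasmid built on the pTwist_CMV_6 backbone that carries the wild-type coding sequence for SARS-CoV-2 nsp7, a small non-structural protein released from the ORF1ab polyprotein. It is propagated in E. coli as a high-copy plasmid through a ColE1/pUC-type origin and selected with ampicillin via a β-lactamase (AmpR) gene. The sequence record is about 5.0 kb. That is somewhat larger than the sum of the listed backbone (4,180 bp) and insert (248 bp) sizes, and the record does not explain the difference.

Expression is driven by the human cytomegalovirus immediate-early enhancer and promoter elements, annotated near the end of the circular map so that transcription runs across the numbering origin into the insert. The nsp7 open reading frame itself is not called by the automated annotation, but it would sit upstream of the annotated tag region. The catalogue describes a C-terminal, TEV-cleavable TAP tag supplied by the backbone. This fits the two annotated fragments: a short match to myosin light chain kinase, most likely a calmodulin-binding peptide, and a segment of Staphylococcus aureus protein A containing immunoglobulin-binding domains. Together these are the classic tandem affinity purification modules, which allow IgG capture, release by TEV protease, and a second calmodulin-based step. An SV40 polyadenylation signal lies after the tag, although it is annotated on the reverse strand.

The expression unit and the bacterial marker are flanked by T7 and rrnG transcription terminators, a synthetic poly(A) signal upstream of the enhancer, and 5' and 3' β-globin insulator elements, all of which limit read-through and transcriptional interference. The design suits transient expression of tagged nsp7 in mammalian cells for affinity purification and studies of its interacting partners.
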