Addgene plasmid #152037: pGBW-m4134021
Purpose: Mammalian expression plasmid for SARS-CoV-2 nsp7
Depositing lab: Ginkgo Bioworks & Benjie Chen. Depositing organization: Ginkgo Bioworks.
Backbone
  Vector backbone: pTwist_CMV_6
  Backbone size w/o insert (bp): 4180
  Vector type: Mammalian Expression
Growth in bacteria
  Bacterial resistance: Ampicillin, 100 μg/mL
  Growth temperature: 37°C
  Growth strain: DH5alpha
  Copy number: High Copy
Gene/Insert
  Gene/Insert name: SARS-CoV-2 nsp7
  Species: Severe acute respiratory syndrome coronavirus 2
  Insert size (bp): 248
  Mutation: wt
  Entrez Gene: ORF1ab (a.k.a. GU280_gp01)
  Promoter: CMV
  Tag / fusion protein: Cleavable TEV;TapTag (C terminal on backbone)
  Cloning method: Unknown
Resource information
  A portion of this plasmid was derived from a plasmid made by: GinkgoBioworks
Depositor comments: NCBI reference sequence: YP_009725303.1
How to cite: pGBW-m4134021 was a gift from Ginkgo Bioworks & Benjie Chen (Addgene plasmid # 152037 ; http://n2t.net/addgene:152037 ; RRID:Addgene_152037)
